Addgene plasmid #212438: pTwist-SARS-CoV-2 Spike-deltaC18 K417N (AAT) L452R (CGT) T478K (AAA)
Purpose: Encodes SARS-CoV-2 spike K417N, L452R, T478K for pseudovirus production
Depositing lab: Alejandro Balazs. Depositing organization: Massachusetts General Hospital. Publication: Ongoing evolution of SARS-CoV-2 drives escape from mRNA vaccine-induced humoral immunity. Roederer AL, Cao Y, Denis KS, Sheehan ML, Li CJ, Lam EC, Gregory DJ, Poznansky MC, Iafrate AJ, Canaday DH, Gravenstein S, Garcia-Beltran WF, Balazs AB. medRxiv [Preprint]. 2024 Mar 7:2024.03.05.24303815. doi: 10.1101/2024.03.05.24303815. PubMed 38496628.
Backbone
  Vector backbone: pTwist-CMV-BetaGlobin-WPRE-Neo
  Backbone manufacturer: Twist
  Vector type: Mammalian Expression
Growth in bacteria
  Bacterial resistance: Ampicillin, 100 μg/mL
  Growth temperature: 37°C
  Growth strain: DH5alpha
  Copy number: High Copy
Gene/Insert
  Gene/Insert name: SARS-CoV-2 Spike K417N, L452R, T478K
  Species: Severe acute respiratory syndrome coronavirus 2
  Mutation: K417N, L452R, T478K
  Entrez Gene: S (a.k.a. GU280_gp02, spike glycoprotein)
  Promoter: CAG
  Cloning method: Ligation Independent Cloning
Terms and licenses: Academic/Nonprofit Terms; Industry Terms: Not Available to Industry
Depositor comments: Please visit https://www.medrxiv.org/content/10.1101/2024.03.05.24303815v1 for medRxiv preprint.
How to cite: pTwist-SARS-CoV-2 Spike-deltaC18 K417N (AAT) L452R (CGT) T478K (AAA) was a gift from Alejandro Balazs (Addgene plasmid # 212438 ; http://n2t.net/addgene:212438 ; RRID:Addgene_212438)
