[The description below was written by a language model from this plasmid's Addgene catalogue record and pLannotate feature annotations shown in this document.]
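Description:
pTwist-SARS-CoV-2 Spike-deltaC18 K417N (AAT) L452R (CGT) T478K (AAA) is a mammalian expression plasmid of about 10.5 kb, built on the Twist pTwist-CMV-BetaGlobin-WPRE-Neo backbone. It encodes a SARS-CoV-2 spike glycoprotein carrying three receptor-binding-domain substitutions, K417N, L452R and T478K; the codons used for each are given in the plasmid name. The "deltaC18" designation indicates removal of the last 18 residues of the cytoplasmic tail, a truncation commonly used to improve spike incorporation into pseudotyped particles, and the annotated spike reading frame of 3,765 nt is consistent with a slightly shortened protein. In bacteria the plasmid replicates from a high-copy ColE1/pUC-type origin and is selected with ampicillin through the AmpR β-lactamase gene.

The catalogue lists the promoter as CAG. The feature table and backbone name instead show a CMV enhancer with CMV promoter elements, followed by a truncated human β-globin intron just upstream of the spike coding sequence, so the promoter assignment in the record is not fully consistent. Downstream, a WPRE enhances transcript stability and expression, and an SV40 polyadenylation signal follows it. Short β-globin insulator elements and bacterial or T7 terminators flank the expression unit, which should limit transcriptional read-through between modules. A separate SV40 early promoter–neo–bGH poly(A) cassette allows G418 selection in mammalian cells.

The stated purpose is pseudovirus production: the plasmid supplies the mutant spike as the envelope protein. According to the associated publication title, this supports work on SARS-CoV-2 escape from mRNA vaccine-induced humoral immunity.
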