Features (pLannotate 1.2.2; 21 found; start..end, strand, type, name):
      1..3765    +  CDS            S: SPIKE_SARS2 - Experimental evidence at protein level: Swiss-Prot protein existence level 1. [Spike glycoprotein]: May down-regulate host tetherin (BST2) by lysosomal degradation, thereby counteracting its antiviral activity. From Severe acute respiratory syndrome coronavirus 2 (2019-nCoV) (SARS-CoV-2).
   3839..4427    +  misc_feature   WPRE: woodchuck hepatitis virus posttranscriptional regulatory element
   4480..4601    -  polyA_signal   SV40 poly(A) signal: SV40 polyadenylation signal
   4624..4693    -  CDS            large T antigen (fragment): large T antigen from SV40 (simian virus 40)
   4716..4762    +  terminator     T7 terminator: transcription terminator for bacteriophage T7 RNA polymerase
   4792..4928    +  terminator     rrnG terminator: transcription terminator from the E. coli ribosomal RNA rrnG operon (Albrechtsen et al., 1991)
   4973..5044    +  misc_feature   3' β-globin insulator: insulator downstream of the human β-globin locus (Farrell et al., 2002)
   5089..5285    +  promoter       SV40 promoter: SV40 early promoter
   5299..6090    +  CDS            neo: KKA2_KLEPN - Also known as kan, nptII. Experimental evidence at protein level: Swiss-Prot protein existence level 1. Resistance to kanamycin, neomycin, paromomycin, ribostamycin, butirosin and gentamicin B. From Klebsiella pneumoniae.
   6104..6328    +  polyA_signal   bGH poly(A) signal: bovine growth hormone polyadenylation signal
   6524..7112    -  rep_origin     ori: high-copy-number ColE1/pMB1/pBR322/pUC origin of replication
   7284..7348    -  CDS            bla(M) (fragment): β-lactamase lacking the signal sequence; bla(M); allows cytosolic expression of β-lactamase
   7858..8718    +  CDS            AmpR: β-lactamase; bla; confers resistance to ampicillin, carbenicillin, and related antibiotics
   8731..8867    +  terminator     rrnG terminator: transcription terminator from the E. coli ribosomal RNA rrnG operon (Albrechtsen et al., 1991)
   9019..9090    +  misc_feature   5' β-globin insulator: insulator upstream of the human β-globin locus (Farrell et al., 2002)
   9095..9141    -  terminator     T7 terminator: transcription terminator for bacteriophage T7 RNA polymerase
   9159..9207    -  polyA_signal   poly(A) signal: synthetic polyadenylation signal
   9288..9591    +  enhancer       CMV enhancer: human cytomegalovirus immediate early enhancer
   9664..9681    -  promoter       CMV promoter (fragment): human cytomegalovirus (CMV) immediate early promoter
   9744..9795    +  promoter       CMVd2 promoter: truncated human cytomegalovirus (CMV) immediate early promoter that yields moderately reduced expression relative to the full-length promoter
   9929..10404   +  intron         β-globin intron: internally truncated intron from human β-globin
>Addgene plasmid #212438 | pTwist-SARS-CoV-2 Spike-deltaC18 K417N (AAT) L452R (CGT) T478K (AAA) | addgene full sequence | sequence record 432775 | Addgene NGS Result
ATGTTTGTGTTCCTCGTTCTCCTGCCCCTCGTTTCTTCCCAATGCGTGAACCTCACAACTAGAACGCAGC
TCCCACCCGCTTACACGAACTCTTTTACTCGTGGAGTATACTATCCCGATAAAGTCTTTAGGTCCAGTGT
CCTTCATTCTACTCAAGACCTTTTCCTGCCATTCTTCTCAAATGTCACCTGGTTCCATGCTATCCACGTT
TCTGGCACCAACGGAACTAAACGATTTGATAATCCCGTCTTGCCATTTAACGATGGCGTATACTTTGCCT
CAACGGAGAAGTCCAACATTATCCGGGGATGGATATTTGGCACCACCCTGGACTCCAAGACACAGTCTCT
CCTCATTGTGAACAACGCCACCAATGTCGTCATCAAAGTCTGTGAATTTCAATTTTGTAACGATCCCTTT
CTCGGGGTTTATTATCATAAGAATAACAAGTCTTGGATGGAGTCAGAGTTCCGCGTTTACAGTTCCGCTA
ACAACTGTACTTTTGAGTACGTTTCCCAACCATTTCTCATGGATCTTGAAGGGAAGCAAGGCAACTTCAA
GAATCTCCGCGAATTTGTGTTTAAGAATATAGACGGCTACTTCAAAATTTATAGCAAGCATACCCCGATA
AATCTGGTTCGGGATCTCCCTCAAGGCTTCTCCGCGTTGGAACCCCTCGTGGACTTGCCGATTGGCATCA
ACATCACCCGGTTCCAAACCCTTCTTGCCCTTCATCGAAGCTACCTCACGCCTGGCGACAGTAGTAGTGG
TTGGACAGCGGGCGCAGCAGCCTACTATGTGGGATATTTGCAACCACGCACCTTTCTTCTCAAATATAAC
GAAAACGGAACAATTACCGATGCCGTAGACTGTGCCCTCGATCCCCTGTCCGAAACTAAATGCACACTCA
AGTCCTTCACAGTTGAGAAAGGCATATACCAAACCAGTAACTTCCGCGTCCAACCCACCGAATCCATTGT
TCGATTCCCTAACATCACCAATTTGTGTCCTTTCGGTGAAGTATTTAATGCCACTCGATTTGCATCAGTT
TATGCCTGGAATCGCAAGCGAATATCAAATTGTGTTGCAGATTATAGTGTCCTGTATAATAGCGCATCAT
TCAGCACTTTTAAGTGTTATGGGGTCAGCCCTACGAAATTGAATGACTTGTGTTTTACCAACGTTTACGC
AGATTCTTTCGTCATACGCGGCGACGAAGTCCGACAGATTGCACCGGGGCAAACCGGAAATATAGCAGAC
TATAATTATAAGTTGCCGGATGACTTCACCGGCTGCGTTATAGCATGGAACTCCAATAATCTCGATTCAA
AAGTCGGCGGCAACTATAATTATCGTTACCGCCTGTTTCGCAAGTCAAATCTGAAGCCCTTTGAACGTGA
CATCTCCACCGAAATTTATCAAGCTGGCAGCAAACCATGTAATGGAGTGGAAGGGTTTAACTGTTATTTT
CCCCTTCAATCATACGGATTTCAACCAACAAATGGGGTGGGCTATCAACCATATCGGGTGGTAGTCTTGA
GCTTTGAGCTGCTCCACGCACCGGCTACAGTTTGCGGACCGAAGAAAAGCACTAACCTGGTGAAGAATAA
ATGTGTGAACTTCAACTTTAATGGGCTCACCGGAACAGGGGTGCTGACAGAATCAAACAAGAAATTTCTC
CCTTTTCAACAATTTGGTAGAGACATTGCCGATACCACAGATGCCGTCCGCGATCCGCAAACACTGGAAA
TCCTCGATATAACACCCTGTAGCTTCGGCGGGGTCAGCGTGATAACTCCCGGAACGAACACATCCAACCA
AGTGGCTGTCCTGTATCAAGATGTCAACTGTACCGAAGTCCCTGTGGCGATACACGCCGACCAACTGACA
CCCACCTGGAGAGTCTACTCAACAGGTTCCAATGTCTTTCAAACTAGAGCGGGTTGTCTCATTGGCGCTG
AGCATGTCAATAATTCATACGAATGTGATATTCCTATTGGGGCAGGAATCTGTGCGTCTTATCAAACTCA
AACGAACTCACCACGGCGCGCTCGCTCAGTAGCCAGCCAGTCCATAATCGCCTATACCATGAGTCTCGGG
GCTGAGAACTCCGTGGCTTATTCAAACAATTCCATCGCAATCCCAACTAACTTTACCATTAGCGTTACCA
CGGAAATCTTGCCCGTCAGCATGACTAAGACGAGCGTAGACTGTACGATGTATATCTGTGGGGATTCCAC
CGAGTGTAGCAACCTCTTGCTTCAATACGGGTCTTTCTGTACTCAACTCAACCGAGCATTGACCGGAATT
GCGGTCGAACAAGACAAGAATACCCAAGAGGTGTTCGCACAAGTAAAGCAAATATACAAAACGCCGCCAA
TCAAAGATTTTGGCGGGTTTAATTTTAGCCAAATACTGCCAGACCCATCTAAGCCTTCAAAACGCAGCTT
TATCGAGGATCTGCTGTTCAACAAAGTTACGTTGGCTGACGCGGGTTTCATTAAGCAGTATGGGGATTGT
TTGGGAGACATTGCGGCCCGCGACCTTATCTGTGCTCAAAAATTCAATGGGTTGACAGTTCTGCCCCCTC
TGCTCACTGATGAGATGATTGCACAGTATACATCAGCATTGTTGGCAGGAACCATTACATCCGGCTGGAC
TTTTGGCGCGGGTGCGGCCCTTCAAATACCTTTCGCTATGCAAATGGCTTACAGATTCAATGGGATTGGT
GTCACGCAAAATGTATTGTATGAAAATCAGAAGCTGATCGCTAATCAATTTAACAGCGCGATTGGCAAGA
TCCAAGATTCACTGTCAAGCACAGCGTCCGCCCTCGGCAAACTCCAAGATGTTGTGAATCAAAACGCCCA
GGCCCTGAATACCCTCGTGAAGCAACTGAGTTCTAACTTCGGCGCAATCTCCAGCGTCCTCAACGACATA
TTGTCCAGACTTGATAAGGTGGAAGCCGAGGTGCAAATTGATCGGCTCATCACAGGCAGGCTCCAGTCAC
TCCAAACTTATGTGACACAACAGTTGATCCGGGCTGCTGAGATACGAGCAAGCGCCAACCTGGCCGCCAC
TAAAATGTCAGAGTGCGTGCTCGGGCAGTCCAAACGGGTTGACTTTTGTGGCAAGGGCTATCACTTGATG
TCCTTCCCCCAATCCGCCCCACATGGAGTGGTCTTTCTCCACGTCACTTATGTCCCTGCTCAAGAGAAGA
ACTTTACGACAGCTCCAGCAATCTGTCACGATGGCAAAGCGCACTTTCCCAGGGAAGGCGTTTTCGTCAG
TAATGGCACGCATTGGTTTGTGACCCAAAGGAATTTCTATGAACCCCAAATCATAACCACTGACAATACA
TTTGTCTCAGGCAACTGTGATGTGGTCATTGGGATCGTGAACAACACGGTATATGATCCCCTGCAACCCG
AGTTGGATAGCTTCAAAGAGGAATTGGATAAATACTTTAAGAATCATACTTCACCCGATGTTGATCTCGG
GGACATATCAGGAATAAATGCAAGTGTCGTCAACATTCAGAAAGAGATTGATCGCCTTAATGAGGTCGCC
AAGAACTTGAATGAATCTTTGATCGACTTGCAAGAACTGGGCAAATACGAACAATATATTAAATGGCCCT
GGTACATTTGGTTGGGCTTTATCGCCGGACTTATAGCTATCGTTATGGTCACAATTATGTTGTGCTGTAT
GACTAGCTGTTGTTCCTGCTTGAAAGGATGTTGCAGTTGCGGATCTTGTTGTAAATAAAGGATCCTCTAG
AAGTTGTCTCCTCCTGCACTGACTGACTGATACAATCGATTTCTGGATCCGCAGGCCTAATCAACCTCTG
GATTACAAAATTTGTGAAAGATTGACTGGTATTCTTAACTATGTTGCTCCTTTTACGCTATGTGGATACG
CTGCTTTAATGCCTTTGTATCATGCTATTGCTTCCCGTATGGCTTTCATTTTCTCCTCCTTGTATAAATC
CTGGTTGCTGTCTCTTTATGAGGAGTTGTGGCCCGTTGTCAGGCAACGTGGCGTGGTGTGCACTGTGTTT
GCTGACGCAACCCCCACTGGTTGGGGCATTGCCACCACCTGTCAGCTCCTTTCCGGGACTTTCGCTTTCC
CCCTCCCTATTGCCACGGCGGAACTCATCGCCGCCTGCCTTGCCCGCTGCTGGACAGGGGCTCGGCTGTT
GGGCACTGACAATTCCGTGGTGTTGTCGGGGAAGCTGACGTCCTTTCCATGGCTGCTCGCCTGTGTTGCC
ACCTGGATTCTGCGCGGGACGTCCTTCTGCTACGTCCCTTCGGCCCTCAATCCAGCGGACCTTCCTTCCC
GCGGCCTGCTGCCGGCTCTGCGGCCTCTTCCGCGTCTTCGCCTTCGCCCTCAGACGAGTCGGATCTCCCT
TTGGGCCGCCTCCCCGCCTGTCTAGCTTGACTGACTGAGATACAGCGTACCTTCAGCTCACAGACATGAT
AAGATACATTGATGAGTTTGGACAAACCACAACTAGAATGCAGTGAAAAAAATGCTTTATTTGTGAAATT
TGTGATGCTATTGCTTTATTTGTAACCATTATAAGCTGCAATAAACAAGTTAACAACAACAATTGCATTC
ATTTTATGTTTCAGGTTCAGGGGGAGGTGTGGGAGGTTTTTTAAAGCAAGTAAAACCTCTACAAATGTGG
TATTGGCCCATCTCTATCGGTATCGTAGCATAACCCCTTGGGGCCTCTAAACGGGTCTTGAGGGGTTTTT
TGTGCCCCTCGGGCCGGATTGCTATCTACCGGCATTGGCGCAGAAAAAAATGCCTGATGCGACGCTGCGC
GTCTTATACTCCCACATATGCCAGATTCAGCAACGGATACGGCTTCCCCAACTTGCCCACTTCCATACGT
GTCCTCCTTACCAGAAATTTATCCTTAAGGTCGTCAGCTATCCTGCAGGCGATCTCTCGATTTCGATCAA
GACATTCCTTTAATGGTCTTTTCTGGACACCACTAGGGGTCAGAAGTAGTTCATCAAACTTTCTTCCCTC
CCTAATCTCATTGGTTACCTTGGGCTATCGAAACTTAATTAAGCGATCTGCATCTCAATTAGTCAGCAAC
CATAGTCCCGCCCCTAACTCCGCCCATCCCGCCCCTAACTCCGCCCAGTTCCGCCCATTCTCCGCCCCAT
CGCTGACTAATTTTTTTTATTTATGCAGAGGCCGAGGCCGCCTCGGCCTCTGAGCTATTCCAGAAGTAGT
GAGGAGGCTTTTTTGGAGGCCTAGGCTTTTGCAAAGGAGGTAGCCAACATGATTGAACAAGATGGATTGC
ACGCAGGTTCTCCCGCCGCTTGGGTGGAGAGGCTATTCGGCTATGACTGGGCACAACAGACAATCGGCTG
CTCTGATGCCGCCGTGTTCCGGCTGTCAGCGCAGGGGCGCCCGGTTCTTTTTGTCAAGACCGACCTGTCC
GGTGCCCTGAATGAACTCCAGGACGAGGCAGCGCGGCTATCGTGGCTGGCCACGACGGGCGTTCCTTGCG
CAGCTGTGCTCGACGTTGTCACTGAAGCGGGAAGGGACTGGCTGCTATTGGGCGAAGTGCCGGGGCAGGA
TCTCCTGTCATCTCACCTTGCTCCTGCCGAGAAAGTATCCATCATGGCTGATGCAATGCGGCGGCTGCAT
ACGCTTGATCCGGCTACCTGCCCATTCGACCACCAAGCGAAACATCGCATCGAGCGAGCACGTACTCGGA
TGGAAGCCGGTCTTGTCGATCAGGATGATCTGGACGAAGAGCATCAGGGGCTCGCGCCAGCCGAACTGTT
CGCCAGGCTCAAGGCGCGGATGCCCGACGGCGAGGATCTCGTCGTGACCCACGGCGATGCCTGCTTGCCG
AATATCATGGTGGAAAATGGCCGCTTTTCTGGATTCATCGACTGTGGCCGGCTGGGTGTGGCGGACCGCT
ATCAGGACATAGCGTTGGCTACCCGTGATATTGCTGAAGAGCTTGGCGGCGAATGGGCTGACCGCTTCCT
CGTGCTTTACGGTATCGCCGCTCCCGATTCGCAGCGCATCGCCTTCTATCGCCTTCTTGACGAGTTCTTC
TAGTATGTAAGCCCTGTGCCTTCTAGTTGCCAGCCATCTGTTGTTTGCCCCTCCCCCGTGCCTTCCTTGA
CCCTGGAAGGTGCCACTCCCACTGTCCTTTCCTAATAAAATGAGGAAATTGCATCGCATTGTCTGAGTAG
GTGTCATTCTATTCTGGGGGGTGGGGTGGGGCAGGACAGCAAGGGGGAGGATTGGGAAGACAATAGCAGG
CATGCTGGGGATGCGGTGGGCTCTATGGTTAATTAACCAGTCAAGTCAGCTACTTGGCGAGATCGACTTG
TCTGGGTTTCGACTACGCTCAGAATTGCGTCAGTCAAGTTCGATCTGGTCCTTGCTATTGCACCCGTTCT
CCGATTACGAGTTTCATTTAAATCATGTGAGCAAAAGGCCAGCAAAAGGCCAGGAACCGTAAAAAGGCCG
CGTTGCTGGCGTTTTTCCATAGGCTCCGCCCCCCTGACGAGCATCACAAAAATCGACGCTCAAGTCAGAG
GTGGCGAAACCCGACAGGACTATAAAGATACCAGGCGTTTCCCCCTGGAAGCTCCCTCGTGCGCTCTCCT
GTTCCGACCCTGCCGCTTACCGGATACCTGTCCGCCTTTCTCCCTTCGGGAAGCGTGGCGCTTTCTCATA
GCTCACGCTGTAGGTATCTCAGTTCGGTGTAGGTCGTTCGCTCCAAGCTGGGCTGTGTGCACGAACCCCC
CGTTCAGCCCGACCGCTGCGCCTTATCCGGTAACTATCGTCTTGAGTCCAACCCGGTAAGACACGACTTA
TCGCCACTGGCAGCAGCCACTGGTAACAGGATTAGCAGAGCGAGGTATGTAGGCGGTGCTACAGAGTTCT
TGAAGTGGTGGCCTAACTACGGCTACACTAGAAGAACAGTATTTGGTATCTGCGCTCTGCTGAAGCCAGT
TACCTTCGGAAAAAGAGTTGGTAGCTCTTGATCCGGCAAACAAACCACCGCTGGTAGCGGTGGTTTTTTT
GTTTGCAAGCAGCAGATTACGCGCAGAAAAAAAGGATCTCAAGAAGATCCTTTGATCTTTTCTACGGGGT
CTGACGCTCAGTGGAACGAAAACTCACGTTAAGGGATTTTGGTCATGAGATTATCAAAAAGGATCTTCAC
CTAGATCCTTTTAAATTAAAAATGAAGTTTTAAATCAATCTAAAGTATATATGAGTAAACTTGGTCTGAC
AGTTACCAATGCTTAATCAGTGAGGCACCTATCTCAGCGATCTGTCTATTTCGTTCATCCATAGTTGCAT
TTAAATTTCCGAACTCTCCAAGGCCCTCGTCGGAAAATCTTCAAACCTTTCGTCCGATCCATCTTGCAGG
CTACCTCTCGAACGAACTATCGCAAGTCTCTTGGCCGGCCTTGCGCCTTGGCTATTGCTTGGCAGCGCCT
ATCGCCAGGTATTACTCCAATCCCGAATATCCGAGATCGGGATCACCCGAGAGAAGTTCAACCTACATCC
TCAATCCCGATCTATCCGAGATCCGAGGAATATCGAAATCGGGGCGCGCCTGGTGTACCGAGAACGATCC
TCTCAGTGCGAGTCTCGACGATCCATATCGTTGCTTGGCAGTCAGCCAGTCGGAATCCAGCTTGGGACCC
AGGAAGTCCAATCGTCAGATATTGTACTCAAGCCTGGTCACGGCAGCGTACCGATCTGTTTAAACCTAGA
TATTGATAGTCTGATCGGTCAACGTATAATCGAGTCCTAGCTTTTGCAAACATCTATCAAGAGACAGGAT
CAGCAGGAGGCTTTCGCATGAGTATTCAACATTTCCGTGTCGCCCTTATTCCCTTTTTTGCGGCATTTTG
CCTTCCTGTTTTTGCTCACCCAGAAACGCTGGTGAAAGTAAAAGATGCTGAAGATCAGTTGGGTGCGCGA
GTGGGTTACATCGAACTGGATCTCAACAGCGGTAAGATCCTTGAGAGTTTTCGCCCCGAAGAACGCTTTC
CAATGATGAGCACTTTTAAAGTTCTGCTATGTGGCGCGGTATTATCCCGTATTGACGCCGGGCAAGAGCA
ACTCGGTCGCCGCATACACTATTCTCAGAATGACTTGGTTGAGTATTCACCAGTCACAGAAAAGCATCTT
ACGGATGGCATGACAGTAAGAGAATTATGCAGTGCTGCCATAACCATGAGTGATAACACTGCGGCCAACT
TACTTCTGACAACGATTGGAGGACCGAAGGAGCTAACCGCTTTTTTGCACAACATGGGGGATCATGTAAC
TCGCCTTGATCGTTGGGAACCGGAGCTGAATGAAGCCATACCAAACGACGAGCGTGACACCACGATGCCT
GTAGCAATGGCAACAACCTTGCGTAAACTATTAACTGGCGAACTACTTACTCTAGCTTCCCGGCAACAGT
TGATAGACTGGATGGAGGCGGATAAAGTTGCAGGACCACTTCTGCGCTCGGCCCTTCCGGCTGGCTGGTT
TATTGCTGATAAATCTGGAGCCGGTGAGCGTGGGTCTCGCGGTATCATTGCAGCACTGGGGCCAGATGGT
AAGCCCTCCCGTATCGTAGTTATCTACACGACGGGGAGTCAGGCAACTATGGATGAACGAAATAGACAGA
TCGCTGAGATAGGTGCCTCACTGATTAAGCATTGGTAACCGATTCTAGGTGCATTGGCGCAGAAAAAAAT
GCCTGATGCGACGCTGCGCGTCTTATACTCCCACATATGCCAGATTCAGCAACGGATACGGCTTCCCCAA
CTTGCCCACTTCCATACGTGTCCTCCTTACCAGAAATTTATCCTTAAGATCCCGAATCGTTTAAACTCGA
CTCTGGCTCTATCGAATCTCCGTCGTTTCGAGCTTACGCGAACAGCCGTGGCGCTCATTTGCTCGTCGGG
CATCGAATCTCGTCAGCTATCGTCAGCTTACCTTTTTGGCAGCGATCGCGGCTCCCGACATCTTGGACCA
TTAGCTCCACAGGTATCTTCTTCCCTCTAGTGGTCATAACAGCAGCTTCAGCTACCTCTCAATTCAAAAA
ACCCCTCAAGACCCGTTTAGAGGCCCCAAGGGGTTATGCTATCAATCGTTGCGTTACACACACAAAAAAC
CAACACACATCCATCTTCGATGGATAGCGATTTTATTATCTAACTGCTGATCGAGTGTAGCCAGATCTAG
TAATCAATTACGGGGTCATTAGTTCATAGCCCATATATGGAGTTCCGCGTTACATAACTTACGGTAAATG
GCCCGCCTGGCTGACCGCCCAACGACCCCCGCCCATTGACGTCAATAATGACGTATGTTCCCATAGTAAC
GCCAATAGGGACTTTCCATTGACGTCAATGGGTGGAGTATTTACGGTAAACTGCCCACTTGGCAGTACAT
CAAGTGTATCATATGCCAAGTACGCCCCCTATTGACGTCAATGACGGTAAATGGCCCGCCTGGCATTATG
CCCAGTACATGACCTTATGGGACTTTCCTACTTGGCAGTACATCTACGTATTAGTCATCGCTATTACCAT
GCTGATGCGGTTTTGGCAGTACATCAATGGGCGTGGATAGCGGTTTGACTCACGGGGATTTCCAAGTCTC
CACCCCATTGACGTCAATGGGAGTTTGTTTTGGCACCAAAATCAACGGGACTTTCCAAAATGTCGTAACA
ACTCCGCCCCATTGACGCAAATGGGCGGTAGGCGTGTACGGTGGGAGGTCTATATAAGCAGAGCTGGTTT
AGTGAACCGTCAGATCGCCTGGAGACGCCATCCACGCTGTTTTGACCTCCATAGAAGACACCGGGACCGA
TCCAGCCTCCCCTCGAAGCTTACATGTGGTACCGAGCTCGGATCCTGAGAACTTCAGGGTGAGTCTATGG
GACCCTTGATGTTTTCTTTCCCCTTCTTTTCTATGGTTAAGTTCATGTCATAGGAAGGGGAGAAGTAACA
GGGTACACATATTGACCAAATCAGGGTAATTTTGCATTTGTAATTTTAAAAAATGCTTTCTTCTTTTAAT
ATACTTTTTTGTTTATCTTATTTCTAATACTTTCCCTAATCTCTTTCTTTCAGGGCAATAATGATACAAT
GTATCATGCCTCTTTGCACCATTCTAAAGAATAACAGTGATAATTTCTGGGTTAAGGCAATAGCAATATT
TCTGCATATAAATATTTCTGCATATAAATTGTAACTGATGTAAGAGGTTTCATATTGCTAATAGCAGCTA
CAATCCAGCTACCATTCTGCTTTTATTTTATGGTTGGGATAAGGCTGGATTATTCTGAGTCCAAGCTAGG
CCCTTTTGCTAATCATGTTCATACCTCTTATCTTCCTCCCACAGCTCCTGGGCAACGTGCTGGTCTGTGT
GCTGGCCCATCACTTTGGCAAAGGCGGCCGCC
